>Addgene plasmid #60580 | pIntegrase_9 | depositor full sequence | sequence record 97256 | pIntegrase_9 sequence 5937 bps
GATTA
[49 nt withheld, positions 6-54]
CCTTTGACGTTGGAGTCCACGTTCTTT
[37 nt withheld, positions 82-118]
ACCCTATCTCGGTCTATTCTTTTGATTTATAAGGGATTTTGCCGATTTCGGCCTATTGGTTAAAAAATGA
GCTGATTTAACAAAAATTTAACGCGAATTTTAACAAAATTTCACTGACACCCTCATCAGTGCCAACATAG
TAAGCCAGTATACACTCCGCTAGCGCTGAGGTCTGCCTCGTGAAGAAGGTGTTGCTGACTCATACCAGGC
CTGAATCGCCCCATCATCCAGCCAGAAAGTGAGGGAGCCACGGTTGATGAGAGCTTTGTTGTAGGTGGAC
CAGTTGGTGATTTTGAACTTTTGCTTTGCCACGGAACGGTCTGCGTTGTCGGGAAGATGCGTGATCTGAT
CCTTCAACTCAGCAAAAGTTCGATTTATTCAACAAAGCCACGTTGTGTCTCAAAATCTCTGATGTTACAT
TGCACAAGATAAAAATATATCATCATGAACAATAAAACTGTCTGCTTACATAAACAGTAATACAAGGGGT
GTTATGAGCCATATTCAACGGGAAACGTCTTGCTCGAGGCCGCGATTAAATTCCAACATGGATGCTGATT
TATATGGGTATAAATGGGCTCGCGATAATGTCGGGCAATCAGGTGCGACAATCTATCGATTGTATGGGAA
GCCCGATGCGCCAGAGTTGTTTCTGAAACATGGCAAAGGTAGCGTTGCCAATGATGTTACAGATGAGATG
GTCAGACTAAACTGGCTGACGGAATTTATGCCTCTTCCGACCATCAAGCATTTTATCCGTACTCCTGATG
ATGCATGGTTACTCACCACTGCGATCCCCGGGAAAACAGCATTCCAGGTATTAGAAGAATATCCTGATTC
AGGTGAAAATATTGTTGATGCGCTGGCAGTGTTCCTGCGCCGGTTGCATTCGATTCCTGTTTGTAATTGT
CCTTTTAACAGCGATCGCGTATTTCGTCTCGCTCAGGCGCAATCACGAATGAATAACGGTTTGGTTGATG
CGAGTGATTTTGATGACGAGCGTAATGGCTGGCCTGTTGAACAAGTCTGGAAAGAAATGCATAAGCTTTT
GCCATTCTCACCGGATTCAGTCGTCACTCATGGTGATTTCTCACTTGATAACCTTATTTTTGACGAGGGG
AAATTAATAGGTTGTATTGATGTTGGACGAGTCGGAATCGCAGACCGATACCAGGATCTTGCCATCCTAT
GGAACTGCCTCGGTGAGTTTTCTCCTTCATTACAGAAACGGCTTTTTCAAAAATATGGTATTGATAATCC
TGATATGAATAAATTGCAGTTTCATTTGATGCTCGATGAGTTTTTCTAATCAGAATTGGTTAATTGGTTG
TAACACTGGCAGAGCATTACGCTGACTTGACGGGACTCGAGATTACCGCCTTTGAGTGAGCTGATACCGC
TCGCCGCAGCCGAACGACCGAGCGCAGCGAGTCAGTGAGCGAGGAAGCCTGCATAACGCGAAGTAATCTT
TTCGGTTTTAAAGAAAAAGGGCAGGGTGGTGACACCTTGCCCGTTTTTTTGCCGGACTGCAGCAATGGCA
ACAACGTTGCGCAAACTATTAACTGGCGAACTACTTACTCTAGCTTCCCGGCAACAATTAATAGACTGGA
TGGAGGCGGATAAAGTTGCAGGACCACTTCTGCGCTCGGCCCTTCCGGCTGGCTGGTTTATTGCTGATAA
ATCTGGAGCCGGTGAGCGTGGGTCTCGCGGTATCATTGCAGCACTGGGGCCAGATGGTAAGCCCTCCCGT
ATCGTAGTTATCTACACGACGGGGAGTCAGGCAACTATGGATGAACGAAATAGACAGATCGCTGAGATAG
GTGCCTCACTGATTAAGCATTGGTAACTGTCAGACCAAGTTTACTCATATATACTTTAGATTGATTTAAA
ACTTCATTTTTAATTTAAAAGGATCTAGGTGAAGATCCTTTTTGATAATCTCATGACCAAAATCCCTTAA
CGTGAGTTTTCGTTCCACTGAGCGTCAGACCCCGTAGAAAAGATCAAAGGATCTTCTTGAGATCCTTTTT
TTCTGCGCGTAATCTGCTGCTTGCAAACAAAAAAACCACCGCTACCAGCGGTGGTTTGTTTGCCGGATCA
AGAGCTACCAACTCTTTTTCCGAAGGTAACTGGCTTCAGCAGAGCGCAGATACCAAATACTGTCCTTCTA
GTGTAGCCGTAGTTAGGCCACCACTTCAAGAACTCTGTAGCACCGCCTACATACCTCGCTCTGCTAATCC
TGTTACCAGTGGCTGCTGCCAGTGGCGATAAGTCGTGTCTTACCGGGTTGGACTCAAGACGATAGTTACC
GGATAAGGCGCAGCGGTCGGGCTGAACGGGGGGTTCGTGCACACAGCCCAGCTTGGAGCGAACGACCTAC
ACCGAACTGAGATACCTACAGCGTGAGCTATGAGAAAGCGCCACGCTTCCCGAAGGGAGAAAGGCGGACA
GGTATCCGGTAAGCGGCAGGGTCGGAACAGGAGAGCGCACGAGGGAGCTTCCAGGGGGAAACGCCTGGTA
TCTTTATAGTCCTGTCGGGTTTCGCCACCTCTGACTTGAGCGTCGATTTTTGTGATGCTCGTCAGGGGGG
CGGAGCCTATGGAAAAACGCCAGCAACGCGGCCTTTTTACGGTTCCTGGCCTTTTGCTGGCCTTTTGCTC
ACATGTTCTTTCCTGCGTTATCCCCTGATTCTGTGGATAACCGTATTACCGCCTTTGAGTGAGCTGATAC
CGCTCGCCGCAGCCGAACGACCGAGCGCAGCGAGGTCGGCGATATAGGCGCCAGCAACCGCACCTGTGGC
GCCGGTGATGCCGGCCACGATGCGTCCGGCGTAGAGGATCTGCTCATGTTTGACAGCTTATCATCGATGC
ATAATGTGCCTGTCAAATGGACGAAGCAGGGATTCTGCAAACCCTATGCTACTCCCTCGAGCCGTCAATT
GTCTGATTCGTTACCAATTATACTAGCTCCGGCAAAAAAACGGGCAAGGTGTCACCACCCTGCCCTTTTT
CTTTAAAACCGAAAAGATTACTTCGCGTTTGCCACCTGACGTCTAAGAAAAGGAATATTCAGCAATTTGC
CCGTGCCGAAGAAAGGCCCACCCGTGAAGGTGAGCCAGTGAGTTGATTGCTACGTAATTAGTTAGTTAGC
CCTTAGTGACTCTTATGACAACTTGACGGCTACATCATTCACTTTTTCTTCACAACCGGCACGGAACTCG
CTCGGGCTGGCCCCGGTGCATTTTTTAAATACCCGCGAGAAATAGAGTTGATCGTCAAAACCAACATTGC
GACCGACGGTGGCGATAGGCATCCGGGTGGTGCTCAAAAGCAGCTTCGCCTGGCTGATACGTTGGTCCTC
GCGCCAGCTTAAGACGCTAATCCCTAACTGCTGGCGGAAAAGATGTGACAGACGCGACGGCGACAAGCAA
ACATGCTGTGCGACGCTGGCGATATCAAAATTGCTGTCTGCCAGGTGATCGCTGATGTACTGACAAGCCT
CGCGTACCCGATTATCCATCGGTGGATGGAGCGACTCGTTAATCGCTTCCATGCGCCGCAGTAACAATTG
CTCAAGCAGATTTATCGCCAGCAGCTCCGAATAGCGCCCTTCCCCTTGCCCGGCGTTAATGATTTGCCCA
AACAGGTCGCTGAAATGCGGCTGGTGCGCTTCATCCGGGCGAAAGAACCCCGTATTGGCAAATATTGACG
GCCAGTTAAGCCATTCATGCCAGTAGGCGCGCGGACGAAAGTAAACCCACTGGTGATACCATTCGCGAGC
CTCCGGATGACGACCGTAGTGATGAATCTCTCCTGGCGGGAACAGCAAAATATCACCCGGTCGGCAAACA
AATTCTCGTCCCTGATTTTTCACCACCCCCTGACCGCGAATGGTGAGATTGAGAATATAACCTTTCATTC
CCAGCGGTCGGTCGATAAAAAAATCGAGATAACCGTTGGCCTCAATCGGCGTTAAACCCGCCACCAGATG
GGCATTAAACGAGTATCCCGGCAGCAGGGGATCATTTTGCGCTTCAGCCATACTTTTCATACTCCCGCCA
TTCAGAGAAGAAACCAATTGTCCATATTGCATCAGACATTGCCGTCACTGCGTCTTTTACTGGCTCTTCT
CGCTAACCAAACCGGTAACCCCGCTTATTAAAAGCATTCTGTAACAAAGCGGGACCAAAGCCATGACAAA
AACGCGTAACAAAAGTGTCTATAATCACGGCAGAAAAGTCCACATTGATTATTTGCACGGCGTCACACTT
TGCTATGCCATAGCATTTTTATCCATAAGATTAGCGGATCCTACCTGACGCTTTTTATCGCAACTCTCTA
CTGTTTCTCCATACCCGTTTTTTTGGGCTAGCTCACACAGGATGAAGCCTAGATGAAAGTGGCCATTTAT
ACCCGTGTTAGCACCCTGGAACAGAAAGAAAAAGGTCATAGCATCGAAGAACAAGAACGTAAACTGCGTG
CATATAGCGATATCAACGATTGGAAAATCCACAAAGTTTATACCGATGCAGGTTATAGCGGTGCCAAAAA
AGATCGTCCGGCACTGCAAGAAATGCTGAATGAAATTGATAACTTCGATCTGGTGCTGGTGTATAAACTG
GATCGTCTGACCCGTAGCGTTAAAGATCTGCTGGAAATTCTGGAACTGTTTGAAAACAAAAACGTGCTGT
TTCGTAGCGCCACCGAAGTTTATGATACCACCAGTGCAATGGGTCGTCTGTTTGTTACCCTGGTTGGTGC
AATGGCAGAATGGGAACGTACCACCATTCAAGAACGCACCGCCATGGGTCGCCGTGCAAGCGCACGTAAA
GGTCTGGCAAAAACCGTTCCGCCTTTCTATTATGATCGCGTGAATGATAAATTTGTGCCGAACGAGTACA
AAAAGGTTCTGCGTTTTGCAGTTGAAGAAGCAAAAAAAGGCACCAGCCTGCGTGAAATTACCATTAAACT
GAACAACAGCAAATACAAAGCACCGCTGGGTAAAAATTGGCATCGTAGCGTGATTGGTAATGCACTGACC
AGTCCGGTTGCACGTGGTCATCTGGTTTTTGGTGATATTTTTGTGGAAAACACCCACGAAGCCATTATTA
GCGAAGAGGAATATGAAGAAATCAAGCTGCGCATTAGCGAAAAAACCAATAGCACCATTGTGAAACACAA
CGCCATTTTTCGTAGCAAACTGCTGTGTCCGAATTGCAATCAGAAACTGACCCTGAATACCGTTAAACAT
ACCCCGAAAAACAAAGAGGTGTGGTACAGCAAACTGTATTTTTGCAGCAATTGCAAAAACACCAAAAATA
AGAACGCCTGCAACATCGATGAAGGTGAAGTTCTGAAACAGTTCTACAACTATCTGAAGCAGTTTGATCT
GACCAGCTACAAAATTGAAAACCAGCCGAAAGAAATTGAGGATGTGGGCATTGATATTGAAAAACTGCGT
AAAGAACGTGCCCGTTGTCAGACCCTGTTTATTGAAGGTATGATGGATAAAGATGAAGCCTTTCCGATTA
TTAGCCGCATCGATAAAGAAATCCACGAGTATGAAAAACGCAAAGACAACGATAAAGGCAAAACCTTTAA
CTATGAAAAGATTAAAAACTTCAAATATAGCCTGCTGAACGGCTGGGAACTGATGGAAGATGAACTGAAA
ACCGAGTTTATCAAGATGGCGATCAAAAACATCCACTTTGAGTATGTGAAAGGCATCAAAGGTAAACGTC
AGAACAGCCTGAAAATTACCGGCATCGAATTCTATTAACAGATAAAAAAAATCCTTAGCTTTCGCTAAGG
ATGATTTCT
Features (pLannotate 1.2.2; 13 found; start..end, strand, type, name):
    259..285     -  misc_feature   bom (fragment): basis of mobility region from pBR322
    612..1427    +  CDS            KanR: aminoglycoside phosphotransferase; aph(3')-Ia; confers resistance to kanamycin in bacteria or G418 (Geneticin®) in eukaryotes
   1585..1644    -  terminator     his operon terminator: This putative transcriptin terminator from the E. coli his operon has a 2-bp deletion introduced during synthesis. Its efficiency has not been determined.
   1649..1963    +  CDS            bla(M) (fragment): β-lactamase lacking the signal sequence; bla(M); allows cytosolic expression of β-lactamase
   2135..2723    +  rep_origin     ori: high-copy-number ColE1/pMB1/pBR322/pUC origin of replication
   2883..2958    -  CDS            TcR (fragment): tetracycline efflux protein; tet; confers resistance to tetracycline
   2968..2986    +  promoter       tet promoter (fragment): E. coli promoter for tetracycline efflux protein gene
   3086..3145    +  terminator     his operon terminator: This putative transcriptin terminator from the E. coli his operon has a 2-bp deletion introduced during synthesis. Its efficiency has not been determined.
   3205..3234    -  terminator     T3Te terminator: phage T3 early transcription terminator
   3281..4159    -  CDS            araC: L-arabinose regulatory protein; araC
   4186..4470    +  promoter       araBAD promoter: araBAD; promoter of the L-arabinose operon of E. coli; the araC regulatory gene is transcribed in the opposite direction (Guzman et al., 1995)
   5897..5936    -  terminator     bacterial terminator (fragment): putative bacterial transcription terminator
   5937..227     +  rep_origin     M13 ori (fragment) (across the origin) (sequence partly withheld): M13 bacteriophage origin of replication; arrow indicates direction of (+) strand synthesis
