[The description below was written by a language model from this plasmid's Addgene catalogue record and pLannotate feature annotations shown in this document.]
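Description:
pIntegrase_9 is a 5,937 bp bacterial expression plasmid that places a phage-type integrase gene under arabinose-inducible control in E. coli. The backbone is not named in the record. The annotated features show a ColE1/pMB1-family origin of replication for propagation and an aph(3')-Ia kanamycin resistance gene for selection, in agreement with the catalogue's kanamycin entry. The copy number is listed as unknown. Several other annotations are only fragments: a piece of β-lactamase, pieces of the tetracycline resistance gene and its promoter, part of the pBR322 bom region, and part of an M13 origin. These appear to be remnants of earlier vector construction rather than functional elements.

The payload is Integrase_9, derived from a Staphylococcus aureus strain Newman protein and codon-optimized for E. coli. The feature table does not annotate the integrase coding sequence. However, an unannotated stretch lies between the araBAD promoter and a downstream bacterial terminator fragment, and this is where the gene would be expected. The araC regulator is encoded divergently from the araBAD promoter. AraC represses the promoter in the absence of L-arabinose and activates it when the sugar is present, which gives tight, titratable induction of the recombinase. His operon and phage T3 early terminators flank the cassettes to insulate them from read-through transcription.

The associated work concerns permanent genetic memory built from multiple orthogonal recombinases. In that setting the plasmid supplies inducible integrase, which would act on cognate attachment sites provided on a separate target. Those sites are not annotated in this record.
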