Addgene plasmid #60580: pIntegrase_9
Purpose: plasmid contains the integrase gene under the control of the arabinose-inducible promoter, Pbad
Depositing lab: Christopher Voigt. Depositing organization: Massachusetts Institute of Technology. Publication: Permanent genetic memory with >1-byte capacity. Yang L, Nielsen AA, Fernandez-Rodriguez J, McClune CJ, Laub MT, Lu TK, Voigt CA. Nat Methods. 2014 Dec;11(12):1261-6. doi: 10.1038/nmeth.3147. Epub 2014 Oct 26. PubMed 25344638.
Backbone
  Vector backbone: unknown
  Total vector size (bp): 5937
  Vector type: Bacterial Expression
Growth in bacteria
  Bacterial resistance: Kanamycin, 50 μg/mL
  Growth temperature: 37°C
  Growth strain: DH10B
  Copy number: Unknown
Gene/Insert
  Gene/Insert name: Integrase_9
  Mutation: Codon optimized for E.coli
  GenBank ID: BAF67264 Staphylococcus aureus str. Newman
  Promoter: pBAD
  Cloning method: Unknown
  Sequencing primers: 5′ pBAD-F
Terms and licenses: Academic/Nonprofit Terms; Industry Terms: Not Available to Industry
How to cite: pIntegrase_9 was a gift from Christopher Voigt (Addgene plasmid # 60580 ; http://n2t.net/addgene:60580 ; RRID:Addgene_60580)
