>Addgene plasmid #60580 | pIntegrase_9 | addgene partial sequence | sequence record 105901 | pBAD-F 5'-ATGCCATAGCATTTTTATCC-3'
TTTATCGCAACTCTCTACTGTTTCTCCATACCCGTTTTTTTGGGCTAGCTCACACAGGATGAAGCCTAGA
TGAAAGTGGCCATTTATACCCGTGTTAGCACCCTGGAACAGAAAGAAAAAGGTCATAGCATCGAAGAACA
AGAACGTAAACTGCGTGCATATAGCGATATCAACGATTGGAAAATCCACAAAGTTTATACCGATGCAGGT
TATAGCGGTGCCAAAAAAGATCGTCCGGCACTGCAAGAAATGCTGAATGAAATTGATAACTTCGATCTGG
TGCTGGTGTATAAACTGGATCGTCTGACCCGTAGCGTTAAAGATCTGCTGGAAATTCTGGAACTGTTTGA
AAACAAAAACGTGCTGTTTCGTAGCGCCACCGAAGTTTATGATACCACCAGTGCAATGGGTCGTCTGTTT
GTTACCCTGGTTGGTGCAATGGCAGAATGGGAACGTACCACCATTCAAGAACGCACCGCCATGGGTCGCC
GTGCAAGCGCACGTAAAGGTCTGGCAAAAACCGTTCCGCCTTTCTATTATGATCGCGTGAATGATAAATT
TGTGCCGAACGAGTACAAAAAGGTTCTGCGTTTTGCAGTTGAAGAAGCAAAAAAAGGCACCAGCCTGCGT
GAAATTACCATTAAACTGAACAACAGCAAATACAAAGCACCGCTGGGTAAAAATTGGCATCGTAGCGTGA
TTGGTAATGCACTGACCAGTCCGGTTGCACGTGGTCATCTGGTTTTTGGTGATATTTTTGTGGAAAACAC
CCACGAAGCCATTATTAGCGAAGAGGAATATGAAGAAATCAAGCTGCGCATTAGCGAAA
