>Addgene plasmid #60580 | pIntegrase_9 | addgene partial sequence | sequence record 106222 | AraC-F 5'-TGACAACTTGACGGCTACATC-3'
ACTCGCTCGGGCTGGCCCCGGTGCATTTTTTAAATACCCGCGAGAAATAGAGTTGATCGTCAAAACCAAC
ATTGCGACCGACGGTGGCGATAGGCATCCGGGTGGTGCTCAAAAGCAGCTTCGCCTGGCTGATACGTTGG
TCCTCGCGCCAGCTTAAGACGCTAATCCCTAACTGCTGGCGGAAAAGATGTGACAGACGCGACGGCGACA
AGCAAACATGCTGTGCGACGCTGGCGATATCAAAATTGCTGTCTGCCAGGTGATCGCTGATGTACTGACA
AGCCTCGCGTACCCGATTATCCATCGGTGGATGGAGCGACTCGTTAATCGCTTCCATGCGCCGCAGTAAC
AATTGCTCAAGCAGATTTATCGCCAGCAGCTCCGAATAGCGCCCTTCCCCTTGCCCGGCGTTAATGATTT
GCCCAAACAGGTCGCTGAAATGCGGCTGGTGCGCTTCATCCGGGCGAAAGAACCCCGTATTGGCAAATAT
TGACGGCCAGTTAAGCCATTCATGCCAGTAGGCGCGCGGACGAAAGTAAACCCACTGGTGATACCATTCG
CGAGCCTCCGGATGACGACCGTAGTGATGAATCTCTCCTGGCGGGAACAGCAAAATATCACCCGGTCGGC
AAACAAATTCTCGTCCCTGATTTTTCACCACCCCCTGACCGCGAATGGTGAGATTGAGAATATAACCTTT
CATTCCCAGCGGTCGGTCGATAAAAAAATCGAGATAACCGTTGGCCTCAATCGGCGTTAAACCCGCCACC
AGATGGGCATTAAACGAGTATCCCGGCAGCAGGG
